Addgene plasmid #87517: NH-12
Purpose: For library amplification of fragment NH-12
Depositing lab: Steve Pollard. Depositing organization: University of Edinburgh. Publication: STAR: a simple TAL effector assembly reaction using isothermal assembly. Gogolok S, Garcia-Diaz C, Pollard SM. Sci Rep. 2016 Sep 12;6:33209. doi: 10.1038/srep33209. PubMed 27615025.
Backbone
  Vector backbone: pMA
  Backbone manufacturer: Life Technologies
  Vector type: TALEN, Synthetic Biology ; TALE DBD library preparation
Growth in bacteria
  Bacterial resistance: Ampicillin, 100 μg/mL
  Growth temperature: 37°C
  Growth strain: DH5alpha
  Copy number: High Copy
Gene/Insert
  Gene/Insert name: NH-12
  Species: Synthetic
  Cloning method: Unknown
Terms and licenses: Academic/Nonprofit Terms; Industry Terms: Not Available to Industry
How to cite: NH-12 was a gift from Steve Pollard (Addgene plasmid # 87517 ; http://n2t.net/addgene:87517 ; RRID:Addgene_87517)
