[The description below was written by a language model from this plasmid's Addgene catalogue record and the feature table of its GenBank file.]
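Description:
NH-12 is a small (2,737 bp) circular bacterial storage plasmid built on the pMA backbone, a commercial gene-synthesis cloning vector. It carries a synthetic DNA fragment named NH-12. It belongs to a set of plasmids made for STAR, a TAL effector assembly method based on isothermal assembly, and the catalogue classes it as a TALEN/synthetic biology vector for TALE DNA-binding domain library preparation. Its stated purpose is to serve as the template for library amplification of the NH-12 fragment. In other words, it is a source of a building block rather than an expression construct. In TALE nomenclature "NH" usually denotes a repeat-variable diresidue associated with guanine recognition, and the number may indicate a position in the repeat array. The record itself defines neither the repeat type nor the meaning of the number, so this reading is only an inference from the name.

The plasmid is propagated in E. coli from a high-copy ColE1/pUC-type origin of replication. Selection is by ampicillin, through the beta-lactamase (AmpR) gene driven by its own promoter. The only other annotated elements are standard primer-binding sites (M13 forward variants, T7, L4440) and a T7 promoter. These flank an unannotated stretch of roughly 500 bp between the T7 site and the L4440 site, which is presumably where the synthetic insert sits. The feature table does not annotate the NH-12 fragment, so its exact boundaries, length and composition are not stated, and the cloning method is listed as unknown. No eukaryotic promoters, tags, reporters or nuclease domains are annotated, which is consistent with use purely as an amplification template for downstream TALE assembly.
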