LOCUS       Exported 2737 bp ds-DNA circular SYN 13-MAY-2021
DEFINITION  For library amplification of fragment NH-12.
ACCESSION   .
VERSION     .
KEYWORDS    NH-12
SOURCE      synthetic DNA construct
  ORGANISM  synthetic DNA construct
REFERENCE   1 (bases 1 to 2737)
  AUTHORS   Gogolok S, Garcia-Diaz C, Pollard SM
  TITLE     STAR: a simple TAL effector assembly reaction using isothermal
            assembly.
  JOURNAL   Sci Rep. 2016 Sep 12;6:33209. doi: 10.1038/srep33209.
  PUBMED    27615025
REFERENCE   2 (bases 1 to 2737)
  AUTHORS   .
  TITLE     Direct Submission
  JOURNAL   Exported May 13, 2021 from SnapGene Server 1.1.58
            http://www.snapgene.com
FEATURES             Location/Qualifiers
     source          1..2737
                     /organism="synthetic DNA construct"
                     /mol_type="other DNA"
     primer_bind     278..300
                     /label=M13/pUC Forward
                     /note="In lacZ gene"
     primer_bind     292..309
                     /label=M13 Forward
                     /note="In lacZ gene. Also called M13-F20 or M13 (-21)
                     Forward"
     primer_bind     293..309
                     /label=M13 fwd
                     /note="common sequencing primer, one of multiple similar
                     variants"
     primer_bind     320..339
                     /label=T7
                     /note="T7 promoter, forward primer"
     promoter        320..338
                     /label=T7 promoter
                     /note="promoter for bacteriophage T7 RNA polymerase"
     primer_bind     complement(880..897)
                     /label=L4440
                     /note="L4440 vector, forward primer"
     rep_origin      complement(990..1578)
                     /direction=LEFT
                     /label=ori
                     /note="high-copy-number ColE1/pMB1/pBR322/pUC origin of
                     replication"
     primer_bind     complement(1070..1089)
                     /label=pBR322ori-F
                     /note="pBR322 origin, forward primer"
     CDS             complement(1749..2609)
                     /codon_start=1
                     /gene="bla"
                     /product="beta-lactamase"
                     /label=AmpR
                     /note="confers resistance to ampicillin, carbenicillin, and
                     related antibiotics"
                     /translation="MSIQHFRVALIPFFAAFCLPVFAHPETLVKVKDAEDQLGARVGYI
                     ELDLNSGKILESFRPEERFPMMSTFKVLLCGAVLSRIDAGQEQLGRRIHYSQNDLVEYS
                     PVTEKHLTDGMTVRELCSAAITMSDNTAANLLLTTIGGPKELTAFLHNMGDHVTRLDRW
                     EPELNEAIPNDERDTTMPVAMATTLRKLLTGELLTLASRQQLIDWMEADKVAGPLLRSA
                     LPAGWFIADKSGAGERGSRGIIAALGPDGKPSRIVVIYTTGSQATMDERNRQIAEIGAS
                     LIKHW"
     primer_bind     2372..2391
                     /label=Amp-R
                     /note="Ampicillin resistance gene, reverse primer"
     promoter        complement(2610..2714)
                     /gene="bla"
                     /label=AmpR promoter
ORIGIN
        1 ctaaattgta agcgttaata ttttgttaaa attcgcgtta aatttttgtt aaatcagctc
       61 attttttaac caataggccg aaatcggcaa aatcccttat aaatcaaaag aatagaccga
      121 gatagggttg agtggccgct acagggcgct cccattcgcc attcaggctg cgcaactgtt
      181 gggaagggcg tttcggtgcg ggcctcttcg ctattacgcc agctggcgaa agggggatgt
      241 gctgcaaggc gattaagttg ggtaacgcca gggttttccc agtcacgacg ttgtaaaacg
      301 acggccagtg agcgcgacgt aatacgactc actatagggc gaattggcgg aaggccgtca
      361 aggcctaggc gcgccatgag ctcgtatcct gcagttaacg ccggcccaag tagtcgcaat
      421 cgcgtcgaat cacgggggaa agcaagccct ggaaaccgtg caaaggttgt tgccggtatt
      481 atgtcaagat catgggcttc agactcgaac aagcgggcgc tgctcgacgc actggccgaa
      541 gccatgctgg cggagtcgag aatcatagca cttcggtgcc gagagccgac gacgactggc
      601 gctcatttcg agtctgactg ggaatgcccg cagcttcagg caggcgctgc tcgcctaccg
      661 ccagcagagt ccaatggatc tcgaggaatt cactcctcag gtgcaggctg cctatcagga
      721 gtcccattgt gctggcgcgc tgcaggatac ggtacctctt aattaactgg cctcatgggc
      781 cttccgctca ctgcccgctt tccagtcggg aaacctgtcg tgccagctgc attaacatgg
      841 tcatagctgt ttccttgcgt attgggcgct ctccgcttcc tcgctcactg actcgctgcg
      901 ctcggtcgtt cgggtaaagc ctggggtgcc taatgagcaa aaggccagca aaaggccagg
      961 aaccgtaaaa aggccgcgtt gctggcgttt ttccataggc tccgcccccc tgacgagcat
     1021 cacaaaaatc gacgctcaag tcagaggtgg cgaaacccga caggactata aagataccag
     1081 gcgtttcccc ctggaagctc cctcgtgcgc tctcctgttc cgaccctgcc gcttaccgga
     1141 tacctgtccg cctttctccc ttcgggaagc gtggcgcttt ctcatagctc acgctgtagg
     1201 tatctcagtt cggtgtaggt cgttcgctcc aagctgggct gtgtgcacga accccccgtt
     1261 cagcccgacc gctgcgcctt atccggtaac tatcgtcttg agtccaaccc ggtaagacac
     1321 gacttatcgc cactggcagc agccactggt aacaggatta gcagagcgag gtatgtaggc
     1381 ggtgctacag agttcttgaa gtggtggcct aactacggct acactagaag aacagtattt
     1441 ggtatctgcg ctctgctgaa gccagttacc ttcggaaaaa gagttggtag ctcttgatcc
     1501 ggcaaacaaa ccaccgctgg tagcggtggt ttttttgttt gcaagcagca gattacgcgc
     1561 agaaaaaaag gatctcaaga agatcctttg atcttttcta cggggtctga cgctcagtgg
     1621 aacgaaaact cacgttaagg gattttggtc atgagattat caaaaaggat cttcacctag
     1681 atccttttaa attaaaaatg aagttttaaa tcaatctaaa gtatatatga gtaaacttgg
     1741 tctgacagtt accaatgctt aatcagtgag gcacctatct cagcgatctg tctatttcgt
     1801 tcatccatag ttgcctgact ccccgtcgtg tagataacta cgatacggga gggcttacca
     1861 tctggcccca gtgctgcaat gataccgcga gaaccacgct caccggctcc agatttatca
     1921 gcaataaacc agccagccgg aagggccgag cgcagaagtg gtcctgcaac tttatccgcc
     1981 tccatccagt ctattaattg ttgccgggaa gctagagtaa gtagttcgcc agttaatagt
     2041 ttgcgcaacg ttgttgccat tgctacaggc atcgtggtgt cacgctcgtc gtttggtatg
     2101 gcttcattca gctccggttc ccaacgatca aggcgagtta catgatcccc catgttgtgc
     2161 aaaaaagcgg ttagctcctt cggtcctccg atcgttgtca gaagtaagtt ggccgcagtg
     2221 ttatcactca tggttatggc agcactgcat aattctctta ctgtcatgcc atccgtaaga
     2281 tgcttttctg tgactggtga gtactcaacc aagtcattct gagaatagtg tatgcggcga
     2341 ccgagttgct cttgcccggc gtcaatacgg gataataccg cgccacatag cagaacttta
     2401 aaagtgctca tcattggaaa acgttcttcg gggcgaaaac tctcaaggat cttaccgctg
     2461 ttgagatcca gttcgatgta acccactcgt gcacccaact gatcttcagc atcttttact
     2521 ttcaccagcg tttctgggtg agcaaaaaca ggaaggcaaa atgccgcaaa aaagggaata
     2581 agggcgacac ggaaatgttg aatactcata ctcttccttt ttcaatatta ttgaagcatt
     2641 tatcagggtt attgtctcat gagcggatac atatttgaat gtatttagaa aaataaacaa
     2701 ataggggttc cgcgcacatt tccccgaaaa gtgccac
//
