>Addgene plasmid #87517 | NH-12 | depositor partial sequence | sequence record 170684 | NH-12 RVD flanked by BciVI sites
GTATCCTGCAGTTAACGCCGGCCCAAGTAGTCGCAATCGCGTCGAATCACGGGGGAAAGCAAGCCCTGGA
AACCGTGCAAAGGTTGTTGCCGGTATTATGTCAAGATCATGGGCTTCAGACTCGAACAAGCGGGCGCTGC
TCGACGCACTGGCCGAAGCCATGCTGGCGGAGTCGAGAATCATAGCACTTCGGTGCCGAGAGCCGACGAC
GACTGGCGCTCATTTCGAGTCTGACTGGGAATGCCCGCAGCTTCAGGCAGGCGCTGCTCGCCTACCGCCA
GCAGAGTCCAATGGATCTCGAGGAATTCACTCCTCAGGTGCAGGCTGCCTATCAGGAGTCCCATTGTGCT
GGCGCGCTGCAGGATAC
